>Addgene plasmid #1865 | HA-GbL | addgene full sequence | sequence record 182550 | Addgene NGS Result
CGTAGAAAAGATCAAAGGATCTTCTTGAGATCCTTTTTTTCTGCGCGTAATCTGCTGCTTGCAAACAAAA
AAACCACCGCTACCAGCGGTGGTTTGTTTGCCGGATCAAGAGCTACCAACTCTTTTTCCGAAGGTAACTG
GCTTCAGCAGAGCGCAGATACCAAATACTGTTCTTCTAGTGTAGCCGTAGTTAGGCCACCACTTCAAGAA
CTCTGTAGCACCGCCTACATACCTCGCTCTGCTAATCCTGTTACCAGTGGCTGCTGCCAGTGGCGATAAG
TCGTGTCTTACCGGGTTGGACTCAAGACGATAGTTACCGGATAAGGCGCAGCGGTCGGGCTGAACGGGGG
GTTCGTGCACACAGCCCAGCTTGGAGCGAACGACCTACACCGAACTGAGATACCTACAGCGTGAGCTATG
AGAAAGCGCCACGCTTCCCGAAGGGAGAAAGGCGGACAGGTATCCGGTAAGCGGCAGGGTCGGAACAGGA
GAGCGCACGAGGGAGCTTCCAGGGGGAAACGCCTGGTATCTTTATAGTCCTGTCGGGTTTCGCCACCTCT
GACTTGAGCGTCGATTTTTGTGATGCTCGTCAGGGGGGCGGAGCCTATGGAAAAACGCCAGCAACGCGGC
CTTTTTACGGTTCCTGGCCTTTTGCTGGCCTTTTGCTCACATGTTCTTTCCTGCGTTATCCCCTGATTCT
GTGGATAACCGTATTACCGCCTTTGAGTGAGCTGATACCGCTCGCCGCAGCCGAACGACCGAGCGCAGCG
AGTCAGTGAGCGAGGAAGCGGAAGAGCGCCCAATACGCAAACCGCCTCTCCCCGCGCGTTGGCCGATTCA
TTAATGCAGCTGGCACGACAGGTTTCCCGACTGGAAAGCGGGCAGTGAGCGCAACGCAATTAATGTGAGT
TAGCTCACTCATTAGGCACCCCAGGCTTTACACTTTATGCTTCCGGCTCGTATGTTGTGTGGAATTGTGA
GCGGATAACAATTTCACACAGGAAACAGCTATGACATGATTACGAATTAATTCGAGCTCGCCCGACATTG
ATTATTGACTAGTTATTAATAGTAATCAATTACGGGGTCATTAGTTCATAGCCCATATATGGAGTTCCGC
GTTACATAACTTACGGTAAATGGCCCGCCTGGCTGACCGCCCAACGACCCCCGCCCATTGACGTCAATAA
TGACGTATGTTCCCATAGTAACGCCAATAGGGACTTTCCATTGACGTCAATGGGTGGAGTATTTACGGTA
AACTGCCCACTTGGCAGTACATCAAGTGTATCATATGCCAAGTACGCCCCCTATTGACGTCAATGACGGT
AAATGGCCCGCCTGGCATTATGCCCAGTACATGACCTTATGGGACTTTCCTACTTGGCAGTACATCTACG
TATTAGTCATCGCTATTACCATGGTGATGCGGTTTTGGCAGTACATCAATGGGCGTGGATAGCGGTTTGA
CTCACGGGGATTTCCAAGTCTCCACCCCATTGACGTCAATGGGAGTTTGTTTTGGCACCAAAATCAACGG
GACTTTCCAAAATGTCGTAACAACTCCGCCCCATTGACGCAAATGGGCGGTAGGCGTGTACGGTGGGAGG
TCTATATAAGCAGAGCTCGTTTAGTGAACCGTCAGATCGCCTGGAGACGCCATCCACGCTGTTTTGACCT
CCATAGAAGACACCGGGACCGATCCAGCCTCCGCGGCCGGGAACGGTGCATTGGAACGCGGATTCCCCGT
GCCAAGAGTGACGTAAGTACCGCCTATAGAGTCTATAGGCCCACCCCCTTGGCTTCGTTAGAACGCGGCT
ACAATTAATACATAACCTTATGTATCATACACATACGATTTAGGTGACACTATAGAATAACATCCACTTT
GCCTTTCTCTCCACAGGTGTCCACTCCCAGGTCCAACTGCACCTCGGTTCTATCGATTGAATTCCCGAAC
CGACAGTCGGTCTCTTCACCAAGGCCATTCGCGCCACCATGGGCTACCCCTATGATGTGCCTGACTACGC
AGATCTCAATGGTGGTGGTGGTGGGTCGACGATGAACACCTCCCCAGGCACGGTGGGCAGTGACCCGGTC
ATCCTGGCCACTGCAGGCTACGACCACACCGTGCGCTTCTGGCAGGCCCACAGCGGCATCTGCACCCGGA
CGGTGCAGCACCAGGACTCCCAGGTGAATGCCTTGGAGGTCACACCGGACCGCAGCATGATTGCTGCTGC
AGGTTACCAGCACATCCGCATGTATGATCTCAACTCCAATAACCCTAACCCCATCATCAGCTACGACGGC
GTCAACAAGAACATCGCGTCTGTGGGCTTCCACGAAGACGGCCGCTGGATGTACACGGGCGGCGAGGACT
GCACAGCCAGGATCTGGGACCTCAGGTCCCGGAACCTGCAGTGCCAGCGGATCTTCCAGGTGAACGCACC
CATTAACTGCGTGTGCCTGCACCCCAACCAGGCAGAGCTCATCGTGGGTGACCAGAGCGGGGCTATCCAC
ATCTGGGACTTGAAAACAGACCACAACGAGCAGCTGATCCCTGAGCCCGAGGTCTCCATCACGTCCGCCC
ACATCGATCCCGACGCCAGCTACATGGCAGCTGTCAATAGCACCGGAAACTGCTATGTCTGGAATCTGAC
GGGGGGCATTGGTGACGAGGTGACCCAGCTCATCCCCAAGACTAAGATCCCTGCCCACACGCGCTACGCC
CTGCAGTGTCGCTTCAGCCCCGACTCCACGCTCCTCGCCACCTGCTCGGCTGATCAGACGTGCAAGATCT
GGAGGACGTCCAACTTCTCCCTGATGACGGAGCTGAGCATCAAGAGCGGCAACCCCGGGGAGTCCTCCCG
CGGCTGGATGTGGGGCTGCGCCTTCTCGGGGGACTCCCAGTACATCGTCACTGCTTCCTCGGACAACCTG
GCCCGGCTCTGGTGTGTGGAGACTGGAGAGATCAAGAGAGAGTATGGCGGCCACCAGAAGGCTGTTGTCT
GCCTGGCCTTCAATGACAGTGTGCTGGGCTAGGCGGCCGCTAAGTAAGTAAGGATCCCCAGCTTGGCCGC
CATGGCCCAACTTGTTTATTGCAGCTTATAATGGTTACAAATAAAGCAATAGCATCACAAATTTCACAAA
TAAAGCATTTTTTTCACTGCATTCTAGTTGTGGTTTGTCCAAACTCATCAATGTATCTTATCATGTCTGG
ATCGGGAATTAATTCGGCGCAGCACCATGGCCTGAAATAACCTCTGAAAGAGGAACTTGGTTAGGTACCT
TCTGAGGCGGAAAGAACCAGCTGTGGAATGTGTGTCAGTTAGGGTGTGGAAAGTCCCCAGGCTCCCCAGC
AGGCAGAAGTATGCAAAGCATGCATCTCAATTAGTCAGCAACCAGGTGTGGAAAGTCCCCAGGCTCCCCA
GCAGGCAGAAGTATGCAAAGCATGCATCTCAATTAGTCAGCAACCATAGTCCCGCCCCTAACTCCGCCCA
TCCCGCCCCTAACTCCGCCCAGTTCCGCCCATTCTCCGCCCCATGGCTGACTAATTTTTTTTATTTATGC
AGAGGCCGAGGCCGCCTCGGCCTCTGAGCTATTCCAGAAGTAGTGAGGAGGCTTTTTTGGAGGCCTAGGC
TTTTGCAAAAAGCTGTTAACAGCTTGGCACTGGCCGTCGTTTTACAACGTCGTGACTGGGAAAACCCTGG
CGTTACCCAACTTAATCGCCTTGCAGCACATCCCCCTTTCGCCAGCTGGCGTAATAGCGAAGAGGCCCGC
ACCGATCGCCCTTCCCAACAGTTGCGCAGCCTGAATGGCGAATGGCGCCTGATGCGGTATTTTCTCCTTA
CGCATCTGTGCGGTATTTCACACCGCATA
[142 nt withheld, positions 3880-4021]
C
[141 nt withheld, positions 4023-4163]
CCTTTGACGTTGGAGTCCACGTTCTTT
[37 nt withheld, positions 4191-4227]
ACCCTATCTCGGGCTATTCTTTTGATTTATAAGGGATTTTGCCGATTTCGGCCTATTGGTTAAAAAATGA
GCTGATTTAACAAAAATTTAACGCGAATTTTAACAAAATATTAACGTTTACAATTTTATGGTGCACTCTC
AGTACAATCTGCTCTGATGCCGCATAGTTAAGCCAGCCCCGACACCCGCCAACACCCGCTGACGCGCCCT
GACGGGCTTGTCTGCTCCCGGCATCCGCTTACAGACAAGCTGTGACCGTCTCCGGGAGCTGCATGTGTCA
GAGGTTTTCACCGTCATCACCGAAACGCGCGAGACGAAAGGGCCTCGTGATACGCCTATTTTTATAGGTT
AATGTCATGATAATAATGGTTTCTTAGACGTCAGGTGGCACTTTTCGGGGAAATGTGCGCGGAACCCCTA
TTTGTTTATTTTTCTAAATACATTCAAATATGTATCCGCTCATGAGACAATAACCCTGATAAATGCTTCA
ATAATATTGAAAAAGGAAGAGTATGAGTATTCAACATTTCCGTGTCGCCCTTATTCCCTTTTTTGCGGCA
TTTTGCCTTCCTGTTTTTGCTCACCCAGAAACGCTGGTGAAAGTAAAAGATGCTGAAGATCAGTTGGGTG
CACGAGTGGGTTACATCGAACTGGATCTCAACAGCGGTAAGATCCTTGAGAGTTTTCGCCCCGAAGAACG
TTTTCCAATGATGAGCACTTTTAAAGTTCTGCTATGTGGCGCGGTATTATCCCGTATTGACGCCGGGCAA
GAGCAACTCGGTCGCCGCATACACTATTCTCAGAATGACTTGGTTGAGTACTCACCAGTCACAGAAAAGC
ATCTTACGGATGGCATGACAGTAAGAGAATTATGCAGTGCTGCCATAACCATGAGTGATAACACTGCGGC
CAACTTACTTCTGACAACGATCGGAGGACCGAAGGAGCTAACCGCTTTTTTGCACAACATGGGGGATCAT
GTAACTCGCCTTGATCGTTGGGAACCGGAGCTGAATGAAGCCATACCAAACGACGAGCGTGACACCACGA
TGCCTGTAGCAATGGCAACAACGTTGCGCAAACTATTAACTGGCGAACTACTTACTCTAGCTTCCCGGCA
ACAATTAATAGACTGGATGGAGGCGGATAAAGTTGCAGGACCACTTCTGCGCTCGGCCCTTCCGGCTGGC
TGGTTTATTGCTGATAAATCTGGAGCCGGTGAGCGTGGGTCTCGCGGTATCATTGCAGCACTGGGGCCAG
ATGGTAAGCCCTCCCGTATCGTAGTTATCTACACGACGGGGAGTCAGGCAACTATGGATGAACGAAATAG
ACAGATCGCTGAGATAGGTGCCTCACTGATTAAGCATTGGTAACTGTCAGACCAAGTTTACTCATATATA
CTTTAGATTGATTTAAAACTTCATTTTTAATTTAAAAGGATCTAGGTGAAGATCCTTTTTGATAATCTCA
TGACCAAAATCCCTTAACGTGAGTTTTCGTTCCACTGAGCGTCAGACCC
Features (pLannotate 1.2.2; 20 found; start..end, strand, type, name):
     25..613     +  rep_origin     ori: high-copy-number ColE1/pMB1/pBR322/pUC origin of replication
    796..888     +  CDS            lacI (fragment): lac repressor; lacI; The lac repressor binds to the lac operator to inhibit transcription in E. coli. This inhibition can be relieved by adding lactose or isopropyl-β-D-thiogalactopyranoside (IPTG).
    901..922     +  protein_bind   CAP binding site: CAP binding activates transcription in the presence of cAMP. E. coli catabolite activator protein
    937..967     +  promoter       lac promoter: promoter for the E. coli lac operon
    975..991     +  protein_bind   lac operator: The lac repressor binds to the lac operator to inhibit transcription in E. coli. This inhibition can be relieved by adding lactose or isopropyl-β-D-thiogalactopyranoside (IPTG). lac repressor encoded by lacI
   1044..1423    +  enhancer       CMV enhancer: human cytomegalovirus immediate early enhancer
   1424..1627    +  promoter       CMV promoter: human cytomegalovirus (CMV) immediate early promoter
   1763..1806    +  intron         CMV intron (fragment): modified intron A from human cytomegalovirus
   1858..1876    +  promoter       SP6 promoter: promoter for bacteriophage SP6 RNA polymerase
   1880..1917    +  CDS            IgH signal sequence (fragment): signal sequence from the mouse immunoglobulin heavy chain variable region
   2062..3039    +  CDS            MLST8: LST8_HUMAN - Also known as GBL, LST8. Experimental evidence at protein level: Swiss-Prot protein existence level 1. Subunit of both mTORC1 and mTORC2, which regulates cell growth and survival in response to nutrient and hormonal signals. mTORC1 is activated in response to growth factors or amino acids. Growth factor-stimulated mTORC1 activation involves a AKT1-mediated phosphorylation of TSC1-TSC2, which leads to the activation of the RHEB GTPase that potently activates the protein kinase activity of mTORC1. Amino acid-signaling to mTORC1 requires its relocalization to the lysosomes mediated b
   3089..3223    +  polyA_signal   SV40 poly(A) signal: SV40 polyadenylation signal
   3292..3649    +  promoter       SV40 promoter: SV40 enhancer and early promoter
   3668..3822    +  CDS            lacZα (fragment): LacZα fragment of β-galactosidase; lacZ fragment
   3828..3879    -  misc_feature   bom (fragment): basis of mobility region from pBR322
   3898..4278    +  rep_origin     M13 ori (sequence partly withheld): M13 bacteriophage origin of replication; arrow indicates direction of (+) strand synthesis
   4354..4403    -  misc_feature   bom (fragment): basis of mobility region from pBR322
   4505..4540    -  CDS            rop (fragment): Rop protein, which maintains plasmids at low copy number; rop
   4635..4739    +  promoter       AmpR promoter: bla
   4740..5600    +  CDS            AmpR: β-lactamase; bla; confers resistance to ampicillin, carbenicillin, and related antibiotics
