[The description below was written by a language model from this plasmid's Addgene catalogue record and pLannotate feature annotations shown in this document.]
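Description:
HA-GbL is a mammalian expression plasmid built on the pRK-5 backbone that expresses human GβL (G protein beta subunit-like, the MLST8 gene product, also called LST8) with an N-terminal HA epitope tag. The full sequenced record is about 5.7 kb. In bacteria it is maintained as a high-copy plasmid through a ColE1/pUC-type origin and selected with ampicillin via the β-lactamase (AmpR) gene and its own promoter. An M13 phage origin is also annotated, along with remnants of cloning-vector ancestry: lac promoter/operator elements and fragments of lacI, lacZα, rop and bom. None of these contribute to the payload's function.

The expression cassette consists of the human cytomegalovirus immediate-early enhancer and promoter, followed by a fragment of CMV intron A and an SP6 phage promoter that doubles as a sequencing primer site. The MLST8 coding sequence, cloned between SalI and NotI sites, lies downstream and is terminated by an SV40 polyadenylation signal. An SV40 enhancer/early promoter region sits after the poly(A) signal. The HA tag is listed in the catalogue but was not called as a separate feature in the table. A short match to an IgH signal sequence fragment upstream of the insert is a partial annotation whose significance the record does not explain. No mammalian selection marker is annotated, which suits transient transfection.

MLST8 is a subunit of both mTORC1 and mTORC2. The associated publication concerns rictor and a rapamycin-insensitive mTOR pathway, so the plasmid is suited to expressing tagged GβL for detection or immunoprecipitation in studies of mTOR complex composition.
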