Addgene plasmid #1865: HA-GbL
Depositing lab: David Sabatini. Publication: Rictor, a novel binding partner of mTOR, defines a rapamycin-insensitive and raptor-independent pathway that regulates the cytoskeleton. Sarbassov DD, Ali SM, Kim DH, Guertin DA, Latek RR, Erdjument-Bromage H, Tempst P, Sabatini DM. Curr Biol 2004 Jul 27;14(14):1296-302. 10.1016/j.cub.2004.06.054 PubMed 15268862.
Backbone
  Vector backbone: pRK-5
  Backbone manufacturer: BD Pharmingen
  Backbone size w/o insert (bp): 4754
  Vector type: Mammalian Expression
Growth in bacteria
  Bacterial resistance: Ampicillin, 100 μg/mL
  Growth temperature: 37°C
  Growth strain: DH5alpha
  Copy number: High Copy
Gene/Insert
  Gene/Insert name: GbL (alt names: G beta L; G protein beta subunit-like)
  Species: H. sapiens (human)
  Entrez Gene: MLST8 (a.k.a. GBL, GbetaL, LST8, POP3, WAT1)
  Tag / fusion protein: HA (N terminal on insert)
  Cloning method: Restriction Enzyme; 5′ cloning site SalI (unknown if destroyed); 3′ cloning site NotI (unknown if destroyed)
  Sequencing primers: 5′ SP6; 3′ SV40pA-R
Terms and licenses: Academic/Nonprofit Terms; Industry Terms: Not Available to Industry
How to cite: HA-GbL was a gift from David Sabatini (Addgene plasmid # 1865 ; http://n2t.net/addgene:1865 ; RRID:Addgene_1865)
