>Addgene plasmid #1865 | HA-GbL | addgene partial sequence | sequence record 100992 | Sp6 5'-ATTTAGGTGACACTATAG-3'
TTCTCTCCACAGGTGTCCACTCCCAGGTCCAACTGCACCTCGGTTCTATCGATTGAATTCCCGAACCGAC
AGTCGGTCTCTTCACCAAGGCCATTCGCGCCACCATGGGCTACCCCTATGATGTGCCTGACTACGCAGAT
CTCAATGGTGGTGGTGGTGGGTCGACGATGAACACCTCCCCAGGCACGGTGGGCAGTGACCCGGTCATCC
TGGCCACTGCAGGCTACGACCACACCGTGCGCTTCTGGCAGGCCCACAGCGGCATCTGCACCCGGACGGT
GCAGCACCAGGACTCCCAGGTGAATGCCTTGGAGGTCACACCGGACCGCAGCATGATTGCTGCTGCAGGT
TACCAGCACATCCGCATGTATGATCTCAACTCCAATAACCCTAACCCCATCATCAGCTACGACGGCGTCA
ACAAGAACATCGCGTCTGTGGGCTTCCACGAAGACGGCCGCTGGATGTACACGGGCGGCGAGGACTGCAC
AGCCAGGATCTGGGACCTCAGGTCCCGGAACCTGCAGTGCCAGCGGATCTTCCAGGTGAACGCACCCATT
AACTGCGTGTGCCTGCACCCCAACCAGGCAGAGCTCATCGTGGGTGACCAGAGCGGGGCTATCCACATCT
GGGACTTGAAAACAGACCACAACGAGCAGCTGATCCCTGAGCCCGAGGTCTCCATCACGTCCGCCCACAT
CGATCCCGACGCCAGCTACATGGCAGCTGTCAATAGCACCGGAAACTGCTATGTCTGGAATCTGACGGGG
GGCATTGGTGACGAGGTGACCCAGCTCATCCCCAAGACTAAGATCCCTGCCCACACGCGCTACGCCCTGC
AGTGTCGCT
