>Addgene plasmid #1865 | HA-GbL | addgene partial sequence | sequence record 100993 | SV40pA-R 5'-GAAATTTGTGATGCTATTGC-3'
TTATAAGCTGCAATAAACAAGTTGGGCCATGGCGGCCAAGCTGGGGATCCTTACTTACTTAGCGGCCGCC
TAGCCCAGCACACTGTCATTGAAGGCCAGGCAGACAACAGCCTTCTGGTGGCCGCCATACTCTCTCTTGA
TCTCTCCAGTCTCCACACACCAGAGCCGGGCCAGGTTGTCCGAGGAAGCAGTGACGATGTACTGGGAGTC
CCCCGAGAAGGCGCAGCCCCACATCCAGCCGCGGGAGGACTCCCCGGGGTTGCCGCTCTTGATGCTCAGC
TCCGTCATCAGGGAGAAGTTGGACGTCCTCCAGATCTTGCACGTCTGATCAGCCGAGCAGGTGGCGAGGA
GCGTGGAGTCGGGGCTGAAGCGACACTGCAGGGCGTAGCGCGTGTGGGCAGGGATCTTAGTCTTGGGGAT
GAGCTGGGTCACCTCGTCACCAATGCCCCCCGTCAGATTCCAGACATAGCAGTTTCCGGTGCTATTGACA
GCTGCCATGTAGCTGGCGTCGGGATCGATGTGGGCGGACGTGATGGAGACCTCGGGCTCAGGGATCAGCT
GCTCGTTGTGGTCTGTTTTCAAGTCCCAGATGTGGATAGCCCCGCTCTGGTCACCCACGATGAGCTCTGC
CTGGTTGGGGTGCAGGCACACGCAGTTAATGGGTGCGTTCACCTGGAAGATCCGCTGGCACTGCAGGTTC
CGGGACCTGAGGTCCCAGATCCTGGCTGTGCAGTCCTCGCCGCCCGTGTACATCCAGCGGCCGTCTTCGT
GGAAGCCCACAGACGCGATGTTCTTGTTGACGCCGTCGTAGCTGATGATGGGGTTAGGGTTATTGGAGTT
GAGATCATACATGCGGATGTGCTGGTAACCTGCAGCAGCAATCATGCTGCGGTCCGGTGTGACCTCCAAG
GCATTCACCTGGGAGTCCTGGTGCTGCACCGTCCGGGTGCAGATGCCGCTGTGGGCCTGCCAGAAGCGCA
CGGTGTGGTCGTAGCCTGCAGTGGCCAGGATGACCGGGTCACTGCCCACCGTGCCTGGGGAGGTGTTCAT
CGTCGACCCACCACCACCACCATTGAGATCTGCGTAGTCAGGCACATCATAGGGGTAGCCCATGGTGGC
